>Addgene plasmid #87500 | NG-11 | addgene full sequence | sequence record 174688 | Addgene NGS Result
CTAAATTGTAAGCGTTAATATTTTGTTAAAATTCGCGTTAAATTTTTGTTAAATCAGCTCATTTTTTAAC
CAATAGGCCGAAATCGGCAAAATCCCTTATAAATCAAAAGAATAGACCGAGATAGGGTTGAGTGGCCGCT
ACAGGGCGCTCCCATTCGCCATTCAGGCTGCGCAACTGTTGGGAAGGGCGTTTCGGTGCGGGCCTCTTCG
CTATTACGCCAGCTGGCGAAAGGGGGATGTGCTGCAAGGCGATTAAGTTGGGTAACGCCAGGGTTTTCCC
AGTCACGACGTTGTAAAACGACGGCCAGTGAGCGCGACGTAATACGACTCACTATAGGGCGAATTGGCGG
AAGGCCGTCAAGGCCTAGGCGCGCCATGAGCTCGTATCCTGCAGTTAACGCCCGACCAGGTTGTTGCAAT
CGCGTCGAATGGAGGGGGAAAGCAAGCCCTGGAAACCGTGCAAAGGTTGTTGCCGGTGTTGTGCCAAGCG
CACGGCTTAACGCCGGCCCAAGTAGTCCTGCAGGATACGGTACCTCTTAATTAACTGGCCTCATGGGCCT
TCCGCTCACTGCCCGCTTTCCAGTCGGGAAACCTGTCGTGCCAGCTGCATTAACATGGTCATAGCTGTTT
CCTTGCGTATTGGGCGCTCTCCGCTTCCTCGCTCACTGACTCGCTGCGCTCGGTCGTTCGGGTAAAGCCT
GGGGTGCCTAATGAGCAAAAGGCCAGCAAAAGGCCAGGAACCGTAAAAAGGCCGCGTTGCTGGCGTTTTT
CCATAGGCTCCGCCCCCCTGACGAGCATCACAAAAATCGACGCTCAAGTCAGAGGTGGCGAAACCCGACA
GGACTATAAAGATACCAGGCGTTTCCCCCTGGAAGCTCCCTCGTGCGCTCTCCTGTTCCGACCCTGCCGC
TTACCGGATACCTGTCCGCCTTTCTCCCTTCGGGAAGCGTGGCGCTTTCTCATAGCTCACGCTGTAGGTA
TCTCAGTTCGGTGTAGGTCGTTCGCTCCAAGCTGGGCTGTGTGCACGAACCCCCCGTTCAGCCCGACCGC
TGCGCCTTATCCGGTAACTATCGTCTTGAGTCCAACCCGGTAAGACACGACTTATCGCCACTGGCAGCAG
CCACTGGTAACAGGATTAGCAGAGCGAGGTATGTAGGCGGTGCTACAGAGTTCTTGAAGTGGTGGCCTAA
CTACGGCTACACTAGAAGAACAGTATTTGGTATCTGCGCTCTGCTGAAGCCAGTTACCTTCGGAAAAAGA
GTTGGTAGCTCTTGATCCGGCAAACAAACCACCGCTGGTAGCGGTGGTTTTTTTGTTTGCAAGCAGCAGA
TTACGCGCAGAAAAAAAGGATCTCAAGAAGATCCTTTGATCTTTTCTACGGGGTCTGACGCTCAGTGGAA
CGAAAACTCACGTTAAGGGATTTTGGTCATGAGATTATCAAAAAGGATCTTCACCTAGATCCTTTTAAAT
TAAAAATGAAGTTTTAAATCAATCTAAAGTATATATGAGTAAACTTGGTCTGACAGTTACCAATGCTTAA
TCAGTGAGGCACCTATCTCAGCGATCTGTCTATTTCGTTCATCCATAGTTGCCTGACTCCCCGTCGTGTA
GATAACTACGATACGGGAGGGCTTACCATCTGGCCCCAGTGCTGCAATGATACCGCGAGAACCACGCTCA
CCGGCTCCAGATTTATCAGCAATAAACCAGCCAGCCGGAAGGGCCGAGCGCAGAAGTGGTCCTGCAACTT
TATCCGCCTCCATCCAGTCTATTAATTGTTGCCGGGAAGCTAGAGTAAGTAGTTCGCCAGTTAATAGTTT
GCGCAACGTTGTTGCCATTGCTACAGGCATCGTGGTGTCACGCTCGTCGTTTGGTATGGCTTCATTCAGC
TCCGGTTCCCAACGATCAAGGCGAGTTACATGATCCCCCATGTTGTGCAAAAAAGCGGTTAGCTCCTTCG
GTCCTCCGATCGTTGTCAGAAGTAAGTTGGCCGCAGTGTTATCACTCATGGTTATGGCAGCACTGCATAA
TTCTCTTACTGTCATGCCATCCGTAAGATGCTTTTCTGTGACTGGTGAGTACTCAACCAAGTCATTCTGA
GAATAGTGTATGCGGCGACCGAGTTGCTCTTGCCCGGCGTCAATACGGGATAATACCGCGCCACATAGCA
GAACTTTAAAAGTGCTCATCATTGGAAAACGTTCTTCGGGGCGAAAACTCTCAAGGATCTTACCGCTGTT
GAGATCCAGTTCGATGTAACCCACTCGTGCACCCAACTGATCTTCAGCATCTTTTACTTTCACCAGCGTT
TCTGGGTGAGCAAAAACAGGAAGGCAAAATGCCGCAAAAAAGGGAATAAGGGCGACACGGAAATGTTGAA
TACTCATACTCTTCCTTTTTCAATATTATTGAAGCATTTATCAGGGTTATTGTCTCATGAGCGGATACAT
ATTTGAATGTATTTAGAAAAATAAACAAATAGGGGTTCCGCGCACATTTCCCCGAAAAGTGCCAC
Features (pLannotate 1.2.2; 9 found; start..end, strand, type, name):
      3..134     -  rep_origin     M13 ori (fragment): M13 bacteriophage origin of replication; arrow indicates direction of (+) strand synthesis
    155..311     -  CDS            lacZα (fragment): LacZα fragment of β-galactosidase; lacZ fragment
    320..338     +  promoter       T7 promoter: promoter for bacteriophage T7 RNA polymerase
    368..496     +  CDS            avrXa10 (fragment): AVX10_XANOO - Experimental evidence at protein level: Swiss-Prot protein existence level 1. Avirulence protein. Induces the hypersensitive response (HR)in rice plants carrying the resistance gene Xa10. Activity depends on the presence of the core repeat domains; replacement with repeat domains from other proteins (AvrBs3 of X.euvesicatoria (AC P14727) or AvrXa7 of this organism) does not elicit the HR. Probably acts as a transcription factor in its host plant (rice) to induce plant resistance or disease. From Xanthomonas oryzae pv. oryzae.
    566..613     -  CDS            lacI (fragment): lac repressor; lacI; The lac repressor binds to the lac operator to inhibit transcription in E. coli. This inhibition can be relieved by adding lactose or isopropyl-β-D-thiogalactopyranoside (IPTG).
    650..690     -  rep_origin     RSF ori (fragment): Plasmids containing the RSF 1030 origin of replication can be propagated in E. coli cells that contain additional plasmids with compatible origins.
    768..1356    -  rep_origin     ori: high-copy-number ColE1/pMB1/pBR322/pUC origin of replication
   1527..2387    -  CDS            AmpR: β-lactamase; bla; confers resistance to ampicillin, carbenicillin, and related antibiotics
   2388..2492    -  promoter       AmpR promoter: bla
