[The description below was written by a language model from this plasmid's Addgene catalogue record and pLannotate feature annotations shown in this document.]
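Description:
NG-11 is a small (about 2.5 kb) bacterial cloning plasmid built on the pMA gene-synthesis backbone. It serves as a storage and template vector for one synthetic building block of a TAL effector DNA-binding domain library. It is propagated in E. coli at high copy from a ColE1/pUC-type origin and selected with ampicillin through a β-lactamase gene driven by its native bla promoter. The remaining backbone annotations are short remnants: partial M13 origin, lacZα, lacI and RSF origin matches, plus a T7 promoter just upstream of the insert. The record gives no indication that these remnants play any functional role.

The payload is a short synthetic insert. The annotation software matches roughly 130 bp of it to the Xanthomonas oryzae avirulence protein AvrXa10, a natural TAL effector, which is consistent with the insert encoding about one TALE repeat unit. In TALE nomenclature, NG is the repeat-variable diresidue that typically specifies thymine, and the "11" most likely marks the fragment's position or overlap context in an ordered repeat array, although the record does not define the naming scheme. No eukaryotic promoter, tag or reporter is present, so the plasmid is not an expression construct.

Its stated purpose is library amplification of fragment NG-11. The plasmid supplies template from which the fragment is amplified to stock a repeat-module library. That library is then used to build custom TALE DNA-binding domains by isothermal assembly for TALEN and other designer TALE applications. The cloning method used to insert the fragment is not recorded.
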