Addgene plasmid #87500: NG-11
Purpose: For library amplification of fragment NG-11
Depositing lab: Steve Pollard. Depositing organization: University of Edinburgh. Publication: STAR: a simple TAL effector assembly reaction using isothermal assembly. Gogolok S, Garcia-Diaz C, Pollard SM. Sci Rep. 2016 Sep 12;6:33209. doi: 10.1038/srep33209. PubMed 27615025.
Backbone
  Vector backbone: pMA
  Backbone manufacturer: Life Technologies
  Vector type: TALEN, Synthetic Biology ; TALE DBD library preparation
Growth in bacteria
  Bacterial resistance: Ampicillin, 100 μg/mL
  Growth temperature: 37°C
  Growth strain: DH5alpha
  Copy number: High Copy
Gene/Insert
  Gene/Insert name: NG-11
  Species: Synthetic
  Cloning method: Unknown
Terms and licenses: Academic/Nonprofit Terms; Industry Terms: Not Available to Industry
How to cite: NG-11 was a gift from Steve Pollard (Addgene plasmid # 87500 ; http://n2t.net/addgene:87500 ; RRID:Addgene_87500)
