>Addgene plasmid #87500 | NG-11 | depositor partial sequence | sequence record 170650 | NG-11 RVD flanked by BciVI sites
GTATCCTGCAGTTAACGCCCGACCAGGTTGTTGCAATCGCGTCGAATGGAGGGGGAAAGCAAGCCCTGGA
AACCGTGCAAAGGTTGTTGCCGGTGTTGTGCCAAGCGCACGGCTTAACGCCGGCCCAAGTAGTCCTGCAG
GATAC
